>Addgene plasmid #88744 | pDONR223-ZNF77 | depositor partial sequence | sequence record 172348 | insert
ATGGACTGCGTGATCTTTGAGGAAGTGGCTGTGAACTTCACCCCAGAAGAGTGGGCATTGCTGGATCATG
CTCAGAGGAGCCTCTACAGAGATGTGATGCTGGAGACCTGCAGGAACCTTGCCTCCTTGGATTGTTACAT
TTATGTTAGAACCAGTGGATCAAGTTCTCAGAGGGACGTTTTTGGGAATGGAATATCCAATGATGAAGAA
ATTGTAAAGTTCACAGGAAGTGATTCCTGGTCTATTTTTGGAGAAAATTGGAGATTTGATAACACTGGAG
ATCAGCACCAAATCCCACAGAGGCATCTGAGAAGTCAGCTGGGGAGACTCTGTGAAAGTAATGAAGGTCA
TCAATGCGGAGAGACCTTGAGCCAGACTGCGAACCTTCTTGTGCACAAGAGTTACCCTACCGAAGCTAAA
CCCTCTGAGTGCACTAAGTGTGGCAAAGCCTTCGAGAATCGGCAGAGATCTCACACTGGACAGAGACCGT
GTAAGGAATGTGGGCAAGCCTGCAGCTGCCTCTCCTGCCAAAGCCCTCCTATGAAAACGCAGACTGTAGA
GAAACCCTGTAATTGCCAGGACTCAAGGACAGCATCTGTGACATACGTGAAAAGTCTCAGCAGTAAAAAG
TCTTATGAATGTCAGAAATGTGGAAAAGCTTTCATTTGTCCCTCATCTTTCAGGGGACATGTGAATAGTC
ATCATGGGCAGAAAACCCATGCATGTAAAGTATGTGGGAAGACCTTTATGTATTACTCCTACCTTACACG
GCACGTAAGAACTCACACAGGAGAGAAACCCTATGAGTGTAAGGAGTGTGGGAAAGCCTTCAGCTGTCCC
TCGTACTTTCGAGAACATGTCAGAACACACACTGGAGAGAAACCGTATGAATGTAAGCATTGTGGAAAAT
CATTCAGCTGTTACTCCTCCTTTAGAGATCACGTGAGGACGCACACTGGAGAGAAACCCTGTCAGTGTAA
ACATTGCGGAAAAGCGTTCACTTGTTACTCGTCTCTTCGAGAACATGGGAGAACGCACAGTGGAGAGAAA
CCCTATGAATGTAAGGAATGCGGCAAAGCCTTCAGGTACCCCTCCTCTCTGCGAGCACACATGAGAATGC
ACACCGGAGAGAAGCCCTATGTGTGCAAGCAGTGTGGGAAGGCCTTCGGATGTCCCACTTACTTTAGAAG
ACATGTGAAAACACACAGCGGGGTGAAGCCCTATCAATGTAAAGAGTGTGGGAAAGCCTACAGTTTTTCC
TCCTCCCTTCGAATCCACGTGAGGACGCATACTGGAGAGAAGCCCTTTGAGTGTAAGCATTGTGGGAAAG
CCTTCAGCTGTCACTCCTCCCTTCGAGAGCATGTGCGAACCCACAGCGGAGAGAAACCGTACGAATGTAA
TCAATGTGGGAAAGCCTTCAGCCACGCTCAGTACTTTCAAAAGCATGTGAGATCACACAGTGGGGTCAAA
CCCTACGAATGTACTGAATGTGGGAAAGCCTACAGTTGTTCCTCGTCCCTTCGTGTGCACGTGAGAACGC
ACACTGGAGAGAGACCGTATGAATGCAAGCAGTGTGGGAAAACCTTCAGGTATCTCGCATCGCTTCAAGC
ACATGTGAGAACACATGCTGGAGCGTGA
