[The description below was written by a language model from this plasmid's Addgene catalogue record.]
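Description:
pDONR223-ZNF77 is a Gateway donor-backbone clone that carries the open reading frame of the human zinc finger transcription factor ZNF77 (also known as pT1). It is built on the pDONR223 backbone, listed at about 3 kb without the insert, and is maintained in E. coli as a high-copy plasmid under spectinomycin selection. The record gives no feature table, so the origin of replication and the exact recombination sites are not itemised. As a product of Gateway cloning into a donor vector, the ORF would normally be flanked by att sites that allow it to be moved by recombination into compatible destination vectors. M13 forward and reverse primer sites flank the insert and are used for sequence verification.

The insert is about 1.6 kb and carries one deliberate modification: the last nucleotide of the stop codon has been removed. This leaves the reading frame open, so translation can continue into a C-terminal tag or fusion partner supplied by the destination vector. No promoter for expressing ZNF77 is stated. This is consistent with an entry-type clone, which serves as a storage and transfer intermediate rather than as an expression construct, with the promoter, tags and host-specific elements coming from the chosen destination vector.

The plasmid belongs to the Human TFome Collection, a comprehensive library of human transcription factors assembled for cell fate engineering, and the depositor notes that it represents the ORFeome-derived subset of that collection. Its typical use is as a source clone for generating ZNF77 expression constructs, either individually or as part of pooled or arrayed transcription factor screens.
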