Addgene plasmid #88744: pDONR223-ZNF77
Purpose: Donor Vector containing ZNF77 transcription factor, part of the Human TFome Collection
Depositing lab: Marc Vidal. Depositing organization: Dana-Farber Cancer Institute. Publication: A comprehensive library of human transcription factors for cell fate engineering. Ng AHM, Khoshakhlagh P, Rojo Arias JE, Pasquini G, Wang K, Swiersy A, Shipman SL, Appleton E, Kiaee K, Kohman RE, Vernet A, Dysart M, Leeper K, Saylor W, Huang JY, Graveline A, Taipale J, Hill DE, Vidal M, Melero-Martin JM, Busskamp V, Church GM. Nat Biotechnol. 2021 Apr;39(4):510-519. doi: 10.1038/s41587-020-0742-6. Epub 2020 Nov 30. PubMed 33257861.
Backbone
  Vector backbone: pDONR223
  Backbone manufacturer: Invitrogen
  Backbone size w/o insert (bp): 3000
  Vector type: Gateway Donor Vector
Growth in bacteria
  Bacterial resistance: Spectinomycin, 50 μg/mL
  Growth temperature: 37°C
  Growth strain: DH5alpha
  Copy number: High Copy
Gene/Insert
  Gene/Insert name: ZNF77
  Species: H. sapiens (human)
  Insert size (bp): 1638
  Mutation: Last nucleotide of stop codon removed to allow for Gateway C-terminal fusions
  Entrez Gene: ZNF77 (a.k.a. pT1)
  Cloning method: Gateway Cloning
  Sequencing primers: 5′ M13F(-21); 3′ M13R
Terms and licenses: Academic/Nonprofit Terms; Industry Terms: Not Available to Industry
Depositor comments: Represents the ORFeome subset of the TFome
How to cite: pDONR223-ZNF77 was a gift from Marc Vidal (Addgene plasmid # 88744 ; http://n2t.net/addgene:88744 ; RRID:Addgene_88744)
